Addgene plasmid #141998: TFORF2260
Purpose: Lentiviral vector for overexpressing transcription factor ORFs with unique 24-bp barcodes. Barcodes facilitate identification of transcription factors in pooled screens.
Depositing lab: Feng Zhang. Depositing organization: Broad Institute. Publication: A transcription factor atlas of directed differentiation. Joung J, Ma S, Tay T, Geiger-Schuller KR, Kirchgatterer PC, Verdine VK, Guo B, Arias-Garcia MA, Allen WE, Singh A, Kuksenko O, Abudayyeh OO, Gootenberg JS, Fu Z, Macrae RK, Buenrostro JD, Regev A, Zhang F. Cell. 2023 Jan 5;186(1):209-229.e26. doi: 10.1016/j.cell.2022.11.026. PubMed 36608654.
Backbone
  Vector backbone: pLX_TRC317
  Backbone manufacturer: Broad Institute Genetic Perturbation Platform
  Backbone size w/o insert (bp): 8264
  Vector type: Mammalian Expression, Lentiviral
  Selectable markers: Puromycin
Growth in bacteria
  Bacterial resistance: Ampicillin, 100 μg/mL
  Growth temperature: 37°C
  Growth strain: NEB Stable
  Copy number: High Copy
Gene/Insert
  Gene/Insert name: SOX17
  Species: H. sapiens (human)
  Insert size (bp): 1346
  Entrez Gene: SOX17 (a.k.a. VUR3)
  Promoter: EF1a
  Cloning method: Unknown
  Sequencing primers: 5′ GGGTGGAGACTGAAGTTAGGCCAG; 3′ CACATAGCGTAAAAGGAGCAACATAG
Terms and licenses: Academic/Nonprofit Terms; Industry Terms: Not Available to Industry
Depositor comments: NM_022454,ENST00000297316 . The transcription factor ORF portion of this plasmid was synthesized by Genewiz. Please test multiple small colonies in case of plasmid recombination. To make this collection available in a timely manner, a portion of this collection was not fully sequenced by Addgene. If an Addgene verified full plasmid sequence is not available, please contact us prior to placing an order to request the full sequence.
How to cite: TFORF2260 was a gift from Feng Zhang (Addgene plasmid # 141998 ; http://n2t.net/addgene:141998 ; RRID:Addgene_141998)
