[The description below was written by a language model from this plasmid's Addgene catalogue record and pLannotate feature annotations shown in this document.]
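Description:
TFORF2260 is a lentiviral mammalian expression plasmid built on the pLX_TRC317 backbone that carries the human SOX17 open reading frame as one member of a barcoded transcription factor ORF collection. It is propagated in E. coli through a high-copy ColE1/pUC-type origin with ampicillin selection (AmpR under its own bla promoter), and it also carries an f1 origin and remnants of a lac/T3/T7 cloning region. The depositor notes that the plasmid can recombine, as is common for constructs with repeated LTR sequences.

The viral portion follows a third-generation, self-inactivating design. An RSV promoter drives a truncated HIV-1 5' LTR, followed by the Ψ packaging signal, a gag fragment, the Rev response element and a cPPT/CTS, and the transfer region ends in a ΔU3 3' LTR with an SV40 polyadenylation signal downstream. Within the transfer region, SV40 early promoter/origin sequences precede a puromycin N-acetyltransferase gene, which allows transduced mammalian cells to be selected with puromycin. Further downstream, the strong constitutive EF-1α promoter drives SOX17, a DNA-binding and DNA-bending regulator involved in definitive endoderm, heart and vascular development. A WPRE after the ORF enhances transcript expression.

According to the record, each ORF in the collection is paired with a unique 24-bp barcode. The barcode is not annotated in the feature table, so its position is not stated, although there is a short unannotated interval, including a small U6-like fragment, between the ORF and the WPRE. The barcodes allow the overexpressed factor to be identified in pooled screens, such as those testing transcription factors for driving directed cell differentiation.
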