Features (pLannotate 1.2.2; 31 found; start..end, strand, type, name):
      5..231     +  promoter       RSV promoter: Rous sarcoma virus enhancer/promoter
    232..412     +  LTR            5' LTR (truncated): truncated 5' long terminal repeat (LTR) from HIV-1
    459..584     +  misc_feature   HIV-1 Ψ: packaging signal of human immunodeficiency virus type 1
    568..931     +  CDS            HIV-1 gag (fragment): gag protein from human immunodeficiency virus 1; gag
   1077..1310    +  misc_feature   RRE: The Rev response element (RRE) of HIV-1 allows for Rev-dependent mRNA export from the nucleus to the cytoplasm.
   1687..1713    +  CDS            Rev (fragment): human immunodeficiency virus 1 (HIV-1) Rev protein; rev; enhances nuclear export of unspliced and incompletely spliced viral mRNAs
   1720..1743    +  promoter       SV40 promoter (fragment): SV40 early promoter
   1744..1815    +  promoter       SV40 promoter (fragment): SV40 enhancer and early promoter
   1839..1974    +  rep_origin     SV40 ori: SV40 origin of replication
   2020..2616    +  CDS            PuroR (fragment): puromycin N-acetyltransferase; pac from Streptomyces; confers resistance to puromycin
   2665..2782    +  misc_feature   cPPT/CTS: central polypurine tract and central termination sequence of HIV-1
   2847..2913    +  CDS            small t antigen (fragment): SV40 (simian virus 40) small t antigen
   2920..4098    +  promoter       EF-1α promoter: strong constitutive promoter for human elongation factor EF-1α
   4115..5356    +  CDS            SOX17 (sequence withheld): SOX17_HUMAN - Experimental evidence at protein level: Swiss-Prot protein existence level 1. Acts as transcription regulator that binds target promoter DNA and bends the DNA. Binds to the sequences 5'-AACAAT-'3 or 5'- AACAAAG-3'. Modulates transcriptional regulation via WNT3A. Inhibits Wnt signaling. Promotes degradation of activated CTNNB1. Plays a key role in the regulation of embryonic development. Required for normal development of the definitive gut endoderm. Required for normal looping of the embryonic heart tube. Plays an important role in embryonic and postnatal vascular development, in
   5372..5425    +  promoter       U6 promoter (fragment): RNA polymerase III promoter for human U6 snRNA
   5467..6055    +  misc_feature   WPRE: woodchuck hepatitis virus posttranscriptional regulatory element
   6106..6125    +  misc_feature   cPPT/CTS (fragment): central polypurine tract and central termination sequence of HIV-1
   6127..6360    +  LTR            3' LTR (ΔU3): self-inactivating 3' long terminal repeat (LTR) from HIV-1
   6438..6559    +  polyA_signal   SV40 poly(A) signal: SV40 polyadenylation signal
   6599..6734    +  rep_origin     SV40 ori: SV40 origin of replication
   6755..6773    -  promoter       T7 promoter: promoter for bacteriophage T7 RNA polymerase
   6781..6936    +  CDS            lacZα (fragment): LacZα fragment of β-galactosidase; lacZ fragment
   6941..7369    +  rep_origin     f1 ori (sequence partly withheld): f1 bacteriophage origin of replication; arrow indicates direction of (+) strand synthesis
   7422..7526    +  promoter       AmpR promoter: bla
   7527..8387    +  CDS            AmpR: β-lactamase; bla; confers resistance to ampicillin, carbenicillin, and related antibiotics
   8558..9146    +  rep_origin     ori: high-copy-number ColE1/pMB1/pBR322/pUC origin of replication
   9329..9421    +  CDS            lacI (fragment): lac repressor; lacI; The lac repressor binds to the lac operator to inhibit transcription in E. coli. This inhibition can be relieved by adding lactose or isopropyl-β-D-thiogalactopyranoside (IPTG).
   9434..9455    +  protein_bind   CAP binding site: CAP binding activates transcription in the presence of cAMP. E. coli catabolite activator protein
   9470..9500    +  promoter       lac promoter: promoter for the E. coli lac operon
   9508..9524    +  protein_bind   lac operator: The lac repressor binds to the lac operator to inhibit transcription in E. coli. This inhibition can be relieved by adding lactose or isopropyl-β-D-thiogalactopyranoside (IPTG). lac repressor encoded by lacI
   9569..9587    +  promoter       T3 promoter: promoter for bacteriophage T3 RNA polymerase
>Addgene plasmid #141998 | TFORF2260 | addgene full sequence | sequence record 385789 | Addgene NGS Result
TTAATGTAGTCTTATGCAATACTCTTGTAGTCTTGCAACATGGTAACGATGAGTTAGCAACATGCCTTAC
AAGGAGAGAAAAAGCACCGTGCATGCCGATTGGTGGAAGTAAGGTGGTACGATCGTGCCTTATTAGGAAG
GCAACAGACGGGTCTGACATGGATTGGACGAACCACTGAATTGCCGCATTGCAGAGATATTGTATTTAAG
TGCCTAGCTCGATACATAAACGGGTCTCTCTGGTTAGACCAGATCTGAGCCTGGGAGCTCTCTGGCTAAC
TAGGGAACCCACTGCTTAAGCCTCAATAAAGCTTGCCTTGAGTGCTTCAAGTAGTGTGTGCCCGTCTGTT
GTGTGACTCTGGTAACTAGAGATCCCTCAGACCCTTTTAGTCAGTGTGGAAAATCTCTAGCAGTGGCGCC
CGAACAGGGACTTGAAAGCGAAAGGGAAACCAGAGGAGCTCTCTCGACGCAGGACTCGGCTTGCTGAAGC
GCGCACGGCAAGAGGCGAGGGGCGGCGACTGGTGAGTACGCCAAAAATTTTGACTAGCGGAGGCTAGAAG
GAGAGAGATGGGTGCGAGAGCGTCAGTATTAAGCGGGGGAGAATTAGATCGCGATGGGAAAAAATTCGGT
TAAGGCCAGGGGGAAAGAAAAAATATAAATTAAAACATATAGTATGGGCAAGCAGGGAGCTAGAACGATT
CGCAGTTAATCCTGGCCTGTTAGAAACATCAGAAGGCTGTAGACAAATACTGGGACAGCTACAACCATCC
CTTCAGACAGGATCAGAAGAACTTAGATCATTATATAATACAGTAGCAACCCTCTATTGTGTGCATCAAA
GGATAGAGATAAAAGACACCAAGGAAGCTTTAGACAAGATAGAGGAAGAGCAAAACAAAAGTAAGACCAC
CGCACAGCAAGCGGCCGCTGATCTTCAGACCTGGAGGAGGAGATATGAGGGACAATTGGAGAAGTGAATT
ATATAAATATAAAGTAGTAAAAATTGAACCATTAGGAGTAGCACCCACCAAGGCAAAGAGAAGAGTGGTG
CAGAGAGAAAAAAGAGCAGTGGGAATAGGAGCTTTGTTCCTTGGGTTCTTGGGAGCAGCAGGAAGCACTA
TGGGCGCAGCGTCAATGACGCTGACGGTACAGGCCAGACAATTATTGTCTGGTATAGTGCAGCAGCAGAA
CAATTTGCTGAGGGCTATTGAGGCGCAACAGCATCTGTTGCAACTCACAGTCTGGGGCATCAAGCAGCTC
CAGGCAAGAATCCTGGCTGTGGAAAGATACCTAAAGGATCAACAGCTCCTGGGGATTTGGGGTTGCTCTG
GAAAACTCATTTGCACCACTGCTGTGCCTTGGAATGCTAGTTGGAGTAATAAATCTCTGGAACAGATTTG
GAATCACACGACCTGGATGGAGTGGGACAGAGAAATTAACAATTACACAAGCTTAATACACTCCTTAATT
GAAGAATCGCAAAACCAGCAAGAAAAGAATGAACAAGAATTATTGGAATTAGATAAATGGGCAAGTTTGT
GGAATTGGTTTAACATAACAAATTGGCTGTGGTATATAAAATTATTCATAATGATAGTAGGAGGCTTGGT
AGGTTTAAGAATAGTTTTTGCTGTACTTTCTATAGTGAATAGAGTTAGGCAGGGATATTCACCATTATCG
TTTCAGACCCACCTCCCAACCCCGAGGGGACCCATGCATTGCATCTCAATTAGTCAGCAACCAGGTGTGG
AAAGTCCCCAGGCTCCCCAGCAGGCAGAAGTATGCAAAGCATGCGTCTCAATTAGTCAGCAACCATAGTC
CCGCCCCTAACTCCGCCCATCCCGCCCCTAACTCCGCCCAGTTCCGCCCATTCTCCGCCCCATGGCTGAC
TAATTTTTTTTATTTATGCAGAGGCCGAGGCCGCCTCGGCCTCTGAGCTATTCCAGAAGTAGTGAGGAGG
CTTTTTTGGAGGCCTAGGCTTTTGCAAAAAGCTTTCTAGAGGTACCACCGGAGCTTACCATGACCGAGTA
CAAGCCCACGGTGCGCCTCGCCACCCGCGACGACGTCCCCAGGGCCGTACGCACCCTCGCCGCCGCGTTC
GCCGACTACCCCGCCACGCGCCACACCGTCGATCCGGACCGCCACATCGAGCGGGTCACCGAGCTGCAAG
AACTCTTCCTCACGCGCGTCGGGCTCGACATCGGCAAGGTGTGGGTCGCGGACGACGGCGCCGCCGTGGC
GGTCTGGACCACGCCGGAGAGCGTCGAAGCGGGGGCGGTGTTCGCCGAGATCGGCCCGCGCATGGCCGAG
TTGAGCGGTTCCCGGCTGGCCGCGCAGCAACAGATGGAAGGCCTCCTGGCGCCGCACCGGCCCAAGGAGC
CCGCGTGGTTCCTGGCCACCGTCGGCGTCTCGCCCGACCACCAGGGCAAGGGTCTGGGCAGCGCCGTCGT
GCTCCCCGGAGTGGAGGCGGCCGAGCGCGCCGGGGTGCCCGCCTTCCTGGAGACCTCCGCGCCCCGCAAC
CTCCCCTTCTACGAGCGGCTCGGCTTCACCGTCACCGCCGACGTCGAGGTGCCCGAAGGACCGCGCACCT
GGTGCATGACCCGCAAGCCCGGTGCCAGTTAACGAATTCTAGATCTTGAGACAAATGGCAGTATTCATCC
ACAATTTTAAAAGAAAAGGGGGGATTGGGGGGTACAGTGCAGGGGAAAGAATAGTAGACATAATAGCAAC
AGACATACAAACTAAAGAATTACAAAAACAAATTACAAAAATTCAAAATTTTCGGGTTTATTACAGGGAC
AGCAGAGATCCACTTTGGCGCCGGCTCGAGGCCTGCAGGTGCAAAGATGGATAAAGTTTTAAACAGAGAG
GAATCTTTGCAGCTAATGGACCTTCTAGGTCTTGAAAGGAGTGGGAATTGGCTCCGGTGCCCGTCAGTGG
GCAGAGCGCACATCGCCCACAGTCCCCGAGAAGTTGGGGGGAGGGGTCGGCAATTGAACCGGTGCCTAGA
GAAGGTGGCGCGGGGTAAACTGGGAAAGTGATGTCGTGTACTGGCTCCGCCTTTTTCCCGAGGGTGGGGG
AGAACCGTATATAAGTGCAGTAGTCGCCGTGAACGTTCTTTTTCGCAACGGGTTTGCCGCCAGAACACAG
GTAAGTGCCGTGTGTGGTTCCCGCGGGCCTGGCCTCTTTACGGGTTATGGCCCTTGCGTGCCTTGAATTA
CTTCCACCTGGCTGCAGTACGTGATTCTTGATCCCGAGCTTCGGGTTGGAAGTGGGTGGGAGAGTTCGAG
GCCTTGCGCTTAAGGAGCCCCTTCGCCTCGTGCTTGAGTTGAGGCCTGGCCTGGGCGCTGGGGCCGCCGC
GTGCGAATCTGGTGGCACCTTCGCGCCTGTCTCGCTGCTTTCGATAAGTCTCTAGCCATTTAAAATTTTT
GATGACCTGCTGCGACGCTTTTTTTCTGGCAAGATAGTCTTGTAAATGCGGGCCAAGATCTGCACACTGG
TATTTCGGTTTTTGGGGCCGCGGGCGGCGACGGGGCCCGTGCGTCCCAGCGCACATGTTCGGCGAGGCGG
GGCCTGCGAGCGCGGCCACCGAGAATCGGACGGGGGTAGTCTCAAGCTGGCCGGCCTGCTCTGGTGCCTG
GCCTCGCGCCGCCGTGTATCGCCCCGCCCTGGGCGGCAAGGCTGGCCCGGTCGGCACCAGTTGCGTGAGC
GGAAAGATGGCCGCTTCCCGGCCCTGCTGCAGGGAGCTCAAAATGGAGGACGCGGCGCTCGGGAGAGCGG
GCGGGTGAGTCACCCACACAAAGGAAAAGGGCCTTTCCGTCCTCAGCCGTCGCTTCATGTGACTCCACGG
AGTACCGGGCGCCGTCCAGGCACCTCGATTAGTTCTCGAGCTTTTGGAGTACGTCGTCTTTAGGTTGGGG
GGAGGGGTTTTATGCGATGGAGTTTCCCCACACTGAGTGGGTGGAGACTGAAGTTAGGCCAGCTTGGCAC
TTGATGTAATTCTCCTTGGAATTTGCCCTTTTTGAGTTTGGATCTTGGTTCATTCTCAAGCCTCAGACAG
TGGTTCAAAGTTTTTTTCTTCCATTTCAGGTGTCGTGAGGCTAGCACCGCCACC
[1242 nt withheld, positions 4115-5356]
TAGTAATGAACTAGTCCGTAACTTGAAAGTATTTCGATTTCTTGGCTTTATATATCTTGTGGAAAGGACG
ACAACCTCACAGGATATAGCATATTACGCGTTAAGTCGACAATCAACCTCTGGATTACAAAATTTGTGAA
AGATTGACTGGTATTCTTAACTATGTTGCTCCTTTTACGCTATGTGGATACGCTGCTTTAATGCCTTTGT
ATCATGCTATTGCTTCCCGTATGGCTTTCATTTTCTCCTCCTTGTATAAATCCTGGTTGCTGTCTCTTTA
TGAGGAGTTGTGGCCCGTTGTCAGGCAACGTGGCGTGGTGTGCACTGTGTTTGCTGACGCAACCCCCACT
GGTTGGGGCATTGCCACCACCTGTCAGCTCCTTTCCGGGACTTTCGCTTTCCCCCTCCCTATTGCCACGG
CGGAACTCATCGCCGCCTGCCTTGCCCGCTGCTGGACAGGGGCTCGGCTGTTGGGCACTGACAATTCCGT
GGTGTTGTCGGGGAAATCATCGTCCTTTCCTTGGCTGCTCGCCTGTGTTGCCACCTGGATTCTGCGCGGG
ACGTCCTTCTGCTACGTCCCTTCGGCCCTCAATCCAGCGGACCTTCCTTCCCGCGGCCTGCTGCCGGCTC
TGCGGCCTCTTCCGCGTCTTCGCCTTCGCCCTCAGACGAGTCGGATCTCCCTTTGGGCCGCCTCCCCGCG
TCGACTTTAAGACCAATGACTTACAAGGCAGCTGTAGATCTTAGCCACTTTTTAAAAGAAAAGGGGGGAC
TGGAAGGGCTAATTCACTCCCAACGAAGACAAGATCTGCTTTTTGCTTGTACTGGGTCTCTCTGGTTAGA
CCAGATCTGAGCCTGGGAGCTCTCTGGCTAACTAGGGAACCCACTGCTTAAGCCTCAATAAAGCTTGCCT
TGAGTGCTTCAAGTAGTGTGTGCCCGTCTGTTGTGTGACTCTGGTAACTAGAGATCCCTCAGACCCTTTT
AGTCAGTGTGGAAAATCTCTAGCAGTACGTATAGTAGTTCATGTCATCTTATTATTCAGTATTTATAACT
TGCAAAGAAATGAATATCAGAGAGTGAGAGGAACTTGTTTATTGCAGCTTATAATGGTTACAAATAAAGC
AATAGCATCACAAATTTCACAAATAAAGCATTTTTTTCACTGCATTCTAGTTGTGGTTTGTCCAAACTCA
TCAATGTATCTTATCATGTCTGGCTCTAGCTATCCCGCCCCTAACTCCGCCCATCCCGCCCCTAACTCCG
CCCAGTTCCGCCCATTCTCCGCCCCATGGCTGACTAATTTTTTTTATTTATGCAGAGGCCGAGGCCGCCT
CGGCCTCTGAGCTATTCCAGAAGTAGTGAGGAGGCTTTTTTGGAGGCCTAGGGACGTACCCAATTCGCCC
TATAGTGAGTCGTATTACGCGCGCTCACTGGCCGTCGTTTTACAACGTCGTGACTGGGAAAACCCTGGCG
TTACCCAACTTAATCGCCTTGCAGCACATCCCCCTTTCGCCAGCTGGCGTAATAGCGAAGAGGCCCGCAC
CGATCGCCCTTCCCAACAGTTGCGCAGCCTGAATGGCGAATGGG
[124 nt withheld, positions 6941-7064]
C
[91 nt withheld, positions 7066-7156]
A
[49 nt withheld, positions 7158-7206]
CCTTTGACGTTGGAGTCCACGTTCTTT
[37 nt withheld, positions 7234-7270]
ACCCTATCTCGGTCTATTCTTTTGATTTATAAGGGATTTTGCCGATTTCGGCCTATTGGTTAAAAAATGA
GCTGATTTAACAAAAATTTAACGCGAATTTTAACAAAATATTAACGCTTACAATTTAGGTGGCACTTTTC
GGGGAAATGTGCGCGGAACCCCTATTTGTTTATTTTTCTAAATACATTCAAATATGTATCCGCTCATGAG
ACAATAACCCTGATAAATGCTTCAATAATATTGAAAAAGGAAGAGTATGAGTATTCAACATTTCCGTGTC
GCCCTTATTCCCTTTTTTGCGGCATTTTGCCTTCCTGTTTTTGCTCACCCAGAAACGCTGGTGAAAGTAA
AAGATGCTGAAGATCAGTTGGGTGCACGAGTGGGTTACATCGAACTGGATCTCAACAGCGGTAAGATCCT
TGAGAGTTTTCGCCCCGAAGAACGTTTTCCAATGATGAGCACTTTTAAAGTTCTGCTATGTGGCGCGGTA
TTATCCCGTATTGACGCCGGGCAAGAGCAACTCGGTCGCCGCATACACTATTCTCAGAATGACTTGGTTG
AGTACTCACCAGTCACAGAAAAGCATCTTACGGATGGCATGACAGTAAGAGAATTATGCAGTGCTGCCAT
AACCATGAGTGATAACACTGCGGCCAACTTACTTCTGACAACGATCGGAGGACCGAAGGAGCTAACCGCT
TTTTTGCACAACATGGGGGATCATGTAACTCGCCTTGATCGTTGGGAACCGGAGCTGAATGAAGCCATAC
CAAACGACGAGCGTGACACCACGATGCCTGTAGCAATGGCAACAACGTTGCGCAAACTATTAACTGGCGA
ACTACTTACTCTAGCTTCCCGGCAACAATTAATAGACTGGATGGAGGCGGATAAAGTTGCAGGACCACTT
CTGCGCTCGGCCCTTCCGGCTGGCTGGTTTATTGCTGATAAATCTGGAGCCGGTGAGCGTGGGTCTCGCG
GTATCATTGCAGCACTGGGGCCAGATGGTAAGCCCTCCCGTATCGTAGTTATCTACACGACGGGGAGTCA
GGCAACTATGGATGAACGAAATAGACAGATCGCTGAGATAGGTGCCTCACTGATTAAGCATTGGTAACTG
TCAGACCAAGTTTACTCATATATACTTTAGATTGATTTAAAACTTCATTTTTAATTTAAAAGGATCTAGG
TGAAGATCCTTTTTGATAATCTCATGACCAAAATCCCTTAACGTGAGTTTTCGTTCCACTGAGCGTCAGA
CCCCGTAGAAAAGATCAAAGGATCTTCTTGAGATCCTTTTTTTCTGCGCGTAATCTGCTGCTTGCAAACA
AAAAAACCACCGCTACCAGCGGTGGTTTGTTTGCCGGATCAAGAGCTACCAACTCTTTTTCCGAAGGTAA
CTGGCTTCAGCAGAGCGCAGATACCAAATACTGTTCTTCTAGTGTAGCCGTAGTTAGGCCACCACTTCAA
GAACTCTGTAGCACCGCCTACATACCTCGCTCTGCTAATCCTGTTACCAGTGGCTGCTGCCAGTGGCGAT
AAGTCGTGTCTTACCGGGTTGGACTCAAGACGATAGTTACCGGATAAGGCGCAGCGGTCGGGCTGAACGG
GGGGTTCGTGCACACAGCCCAGCTTGGAGCGAACGACCTACACCGAACTGAGATACCTACAGCGTGAGCT
ATGAGAAAGCGCCACGCTTCCCGAAGGGAGAAAGGCGGACAGGTATCCGGTAAGCGGCAGGGTCGGAACA
GGAGAGCGCACGAGGGAGCTTCCAGGGGGAAACGCCTGGTATCTTTATAGTCCTGTCGGGTTTCGCCACC
TCTGACTTGAGCGTCGATTTTTGTGATGCTCGTCAGGGGGGCGGAGCCTATGGAAAAACGCCAGCAACGC
GGCCTTTTTACGGTTCCTGGCCTTTTGCTGGCCTTTTGCTCACATGTTCTTTCCTGCGTTATCCCCTGAT
TCTGTGGATAACCGTATTACCGCCTTTGAGTGAGCTGATACCGCTCGCCGCAGCCGAACGACCGAGCGCA
GCGAGTCAGTGAGCGAGGAAGCGGAAGAGCGCCCAATACGCAAACCGCCTCTCCCCGCGCGTTGGCCGAT
TCATTAATGCAGCTGGCACGACAGGTTTCCCGACTGGAAAGCGGGCAGTGAGCGCAACGCAATTAATGTG
AGTTAGCTCACTCATTAGGCACCCCAGGCTTTACACTTTATGCTTCCGGCTCGTATGTTGTGTGGAATTG
TGAGCGGATAACAATTTCACACAGGAAACAGCTATGACCATGATTACGCCAAGCGCGCAATTAACCCTCA
CTAAAGGGAACAAAAGCTGGAGCTGCAAGC
