>Addgene plasmid #141998 | TFORF2260 | depositor partial sequence | sequence record 278131 | Insert
ACCGCCACC
[1242 nt withheld, positions 10-1251]
TAGTAATGAACTAGTCCGTAACTTGAAAGTATTTCGATTTCTTGGCTTTATATATCTTGTGGAAAGGACG
ACAACCTCACAGGATATAGCATATT
