>Addgene plasmid #141998 | TFORF2260 | depositor partial sequence | sequence record 278132 | Barcode
CAACCTCACAGGATATAGCATATT
